Addgene plasmid #116092: pcDNA3.1-ZNS4AtvHCVP
Purpose: Expresses an engineered HCV protease
Depositing lab: Michael Elowitz. Depositing organization: California Institute of Technology. Publication: Programmable protein circuits in living cells. Gao XJ, Chong LS, Kim MS, Elowitz MB. Science. 2018 Sep 21;361(6408):1252-1258. doi: 10.1126/science.aat5062. PubMed 30237357.
Backbone
  Vector backbone: pcDNA3.1
  Vector type: Mammalian Expression
Growth in bacteria
  Bacterial resistance: Ampicillin, 100 μg/mL
  Growth temperature: 37°C
  Growth strain: DH5alpha
  Copy number: High Copy
Gene/Insert
  Gene/Insert name: ZNS4AtvHCVP
  Species: Synthetic
  Cloning method: Gibson Cloning
Terms and licenses: Academic/Nonprofit Terms; Industry Terms: Not Available to Industry
How to cite: pcDNA3.1-ZNS4AtvHCVP was a gift from Michael Elowitz (Addgene plasmid # 116092 ; http://n2t.net/addgene:116092 ; RRID:Addgene_116092)
