[The description below was written by a language model from this plasmid's Addgene catalogue record and pLannotate feature annotations shown in this document.]
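Description:
pcDNA3.1-ZNS4AtvHCVP is a mammalian expression plasmid of about 6.2 kb, built on the pcDNA3.1 backbone and carrying a synthetic insert described as an engineered hepatitis C virus (HCV) protease. It is propagated in E. coli through a high-copy ColE1/pUC-type origin and selected with ampicillin via the β-lactamase gene and its native promoter. An f1 origin is also present, which allows single-stranded DNA production. For mammalian cells, the backbone supplies a neomycin phosphotransferase gene driven by the SV40 enhancer/early promoter and terminated by an SV40 polyadenylation signal, which can support G418 selection of stable transfectants. Short annotated fragments such as ble, lacI, bom and a truncated HIV-1 LTR match appear to be backbone remnants or incidental hits rather than functional elements.

The expression cassette places the insert downstream of the human CMV immediate-early enhancer and promoter, followed by a T7 promoter that can be used for in vitro transcription or sequencing, and ends with the bovine growth hormone polyadenylation signal. Within the insert, the annotation detects a roughly 580 bp segment matching the HCV genotype 1a polyprotein. The generic description attached to that match mentions the viral polymerase, but the match is to the polyprotein as a whole and the catalogue purpose indicates the protease portion. About 260 bp between the T7 promoter and this match is unannotated. The construct name suggests additional engineered modules there, possibly including an NS4A cofactor element, but the record does not define them. The plasmid was assembled by Gibson cloning and deposited with work on programmable protein circuits in living cells, where it expresses the engineered protease as a circuit component.
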