Features (pLannotate 1.2.2; 20 found; start..end, strand, type, name):
     28..80      -  misc_feature   bom (fragment): basis of mobility region from pBR322
    235..614     +  enhancer       CMV enhancer: human cytomegalovirus immediate early enhancer
    615..818     +  promoter       CMV promoter: human cytomegalovirus (CMV) immediate early promoter
    814..847     +  LTR            5' LTR (truncated) (fragment): truncated 5' long terminal repeat (LTR) from HIV-1
    863..881     +  promoter       T7 promoter: promoter for bacteriophage T7 RNA polymerase
   1143..1721    +  CDS            POLG_HCV1 (fragment): Experimental evidence at protein level: Swiss-Prot protein existence level 1. [RNA-directed RNA polymerase]: RNA-dependent RNA polymerase that performs primer-template recognition and RNA synthesis during viral replication. From Hepatitis C virus genotype 1a (isolate 1) (HCV).
   1831..2055    +  polyA_signal   bGH poly(A) signal: bovine growth hormone polyadenylation signal
   2059..2080    +  promoter       SV40 promoter (fragment): SV40 enhancer and early promoter
   2101..2529    +  rep_origin     f1 ori (sequence partly withheld): f1 bacteriophage origin of replication; arrow indicates direction of (+) strand synthesis
   2543..2872    +  promoter       SV40 promoter: SV40 enhancer and early promoter
   2939..3730    +  CDS            neo: KKA2_KLEPN - Also known as kan, nptII. Experimental evidence at protein level: Swiss-Prot protein existence level 1. Resistance to kanamycin, neomycin, paromomycin, ribostamycin, butirosin and gentamicin B. From Klebsiella pneumoniae.
   3754..3912    +  CDS            ble (fragment): BLE_KLEPN - Experimental evidence at protein level: Swiss-Prot protein existence level 1. Binding protein with a strong affinity to the bleomycin family of antibiotics. Binds to CL990; an antimitotic-antibiotic compound. From Klebsiella pneumoniae.
   3907..4028    +  polyA_signal   SV40 poly(A) signal: SV40 polyadenylation signal
   4101..4117    -  protein_bind   lac operator: The lac repressor binds to the lac operator to inhibit transcription in E. coli. This inhibition can be relieved by adding lactose or isopropyl-β-D-thiogalactopyranoside (IPTG). lac repressor encoded by lacI
   4125..4155    -  promoter       lac promoter: promoter for the E. coli lac operon
   4170..4191    -  protein_bind   CAP binding site: CAP binding activates transcription in the presence of cAMP. E. coli catabolite activator protein
   4204..4296    -  CDS            lacI (fragment): lac repressor; lacI; The lac repressor binds to the lac operator to inhibit transcription in E. coli. This inhibition can be relieved by adding lactose or isopropyl-β-D-thiogalactopyranoside (IPTG).
   4479..5067    -  rep_origin     ori: high-copy-number ColE1/pMB1/pBR322/pUC origin of replication
   5238..6098    -  CDS            AmpR: β-lactamase; bla; confers resistance to ampicillin, carbenicillin, and related antibiotics
   6099..6203    -  promoter       AmpR promoter: bla
>Addgene plasmid #116092 | pcDNA3.1-ZNS4AtvHCVP | addgene full sequence | sequence record 224991 | Addgene NGS Result
GACGGATCGGGAGATCTCCCGATCCCCTATGGTGCACTCTCAGTACAATCTGCTCTGATGCCGCATAGTT
AAGCCAGTATCTGCTCCCTGCTTGTGTGTTGGAGGTCGCTGAGTAGTGCGCGAGCAAAATTTAAGCTACA
ACAAGGCAAGGCTTGACCGACAATTGCATGAAGAATCTGCTTAGGGTTAGGCGTTTTGCGCTGCTTCGCG
ATGTACGGGCCAGATATACGCGTTGACATTGATTATTGACTAGTTATTAATAGTAATCAATTACGGGGTC
ATTAGTTCATAGCCCATATATGGAGTTCCGCGTTACATAACTTACGGTAAATGGCCCGCCTGGCTGACCG
CCCAACGACCCCCGCCCATTGACGTCAATAATGACGTATGTTCCCATAGTAACGCCAATAGGGACTTTCC
ATTGACGTCAATGGGTGGAGTATTTACGGTAAACTGCCCACTTGGCAGTACATCAAGTGTATCATATGCC
AAGTACGCCCCCTATTGACGTCAATGACGGTAAATGGCCCGCCTGGCATTATGCCCAGTACATGACCTTA
TGGGACTTTCCTACTTGGCAGTACATCTACGTATTAGTCATCGCTATTACCATGGTGATGCGGTTTTGGC
AGTACATCAATGGGCGTGGATAGCGGTTTGACTCACGGGGATTTCCAAGTCTCCACCCCATTGACGTCAA
TGGGAGTTTGTTTTGGCACCAAAATCAACGGGACTTTCCAAAATGTCGTAACAACTCCGCCCCATTGACG
CAAATGGGCGGTAGGCGTGTACGGTGGGAGGTCTATATAAGCAGAGCTCTCTGGCTAACTAGAGAACCCA
CTGCTTACTGGCTTATCGAAATTAATACGACTCACTATAGGGAGACCCAAGCTGGCTAGCGTTTAAACTT
AAGCTTCGCCACCATGGGATCCGAGCAACTCGAAAAGAAGCTGCAAGCGTTGGAGAAGAAGCTCGCACAA
CTTGAATGGAAAAATCAGGCACTGGAAAAGAAACTGGCTCAAGGTGGCTCAGGGAGCGGCTCTGTGGTGC
TTGTAGGGCGATTGCTGCTCTCTGGTTCTGGGTCCAGCGCGGAAACCGTGCGGTTTCAATCCGGAGGCGG
TGGAAGCGGTGGTGGGGGAGGCGCCCCAATAACGGCCTACGCCCAACAGACACGCGGTCTGCTGGGGTGC
ATTATTACCTCACTTACGGGCAGAGACAAAAACCAGGCTGAGGGAGAAGTTCAGATTGTTTCAACGGCGG
CTCAGACCTTTCTTGCCACCTGTATAAACGGAGTATGCTGGACAGTCTACCATGGTGCAGGGACCCGCAC
AATAGCGAGTCCCAAAGGGCCCGTCATACAGATGTATACTAACGTCGATAAGGACCTCGTGGGTTGGCCC
GCTCCTCAAGGCACGCGATCCCTCACACCTTGTGCGTGCGGCAGTTCAGACCTCTATCTGGTGACTCGCC
ATGCCGACGTAATCCCTGTTCGCCGGAGGGGTGATAGTAGAGGGAGCTTGCTCAGTCCTAGGCCGATTTC
CTATCTCAAGGGCTCAAGCGGCGGCCCATTGCTCTGCCCGGCCGGCCACGCGGTAGGAATTTTCCGGGCC
GCAGTTTGCACACGCGGCGTCGCAAAAGCAGTAGACTTTATACCAGTAGAGAACCTTGAAACAACGATGA
GGTCCCCTGTATTTACAGATAACAGTTCCCCTCCGGCTGTCAGCTAGCTCGAGGGAGGCAGCCGGGACCA
CATGGTGCTGCACGAGTACGTGAACGCCGCCGGCATCACATAATCTAGAGGGCCCGTTTAAACCCGCTGA
TCAGCCTCGACTGTGCCTTCTAGTTGCCAGCCATCTGTTGTTTGCCCCTCCCCCGTGCCTTCCTTGACCC
TGGAAGGTGCCACTCCCACTGTCCTTTCCTAATAAAATGAGGAAATTGCATCGCATTGTCTGAGTAGGTG
TCATTCTATTCTGGGGGGTGGGGTGGGGCAGGACAGCAAGGGGGAGGATTGGGAAGACAATAGCAGGCAT
GCTGGGGATGCGGTGGGCTCTATGGCTTCTGAGGCGGAAAGAACCAGCTGGGGCTCTAGGGGGTATCCCC
[124 nt withheld, positions 2101-2224]
C
[91 nt withheld, positions 2226-2316]
A
[49 nt withheld, positions 2318-2366]
CCTTTGACGTTGGAGTCCACGTTCTTT
[37 nt withheld, positions 2394-2430]
ACCCTATCTCGGTCTATTCTTTTGATTTATAAGGGATTTTGCCGATTTCGGCCTATTGGTTAAAAAATGA
GCTGATTTAACAAAAATTTAACGCGAATTAATTCTGTGGAATGTGTGTCAGTTAGGGTGTGGAAAGTCCC
CAGGCTCCCCAGCAGGCAGAAGTATGCAAAGCATGCATCTCAATTAGTCAGCAACCAGGTGTGGAAAGTC
CCCAGGCTCCCCAGCAGGCAGAAGTATGCAAAGCATGCATCTCAATTAGTCAGCAACCATAGTCCCGCCC
CTAACTCCGCCCATCCCGCCCCTAACTCCGCCCAGTTCCGCCCATTCTCCGCCCCATGGCTGACTAATTT
TTTTTATTTATGCAGAGGCCGAGGCCGCCTCTGCCTCTGAGCTATTCCAGAAGTAGTGAGGAGGCTTTTT
TGGAGGCCTAGGCTTTTGCAAAAAGCTCCCGGGAGCTTGTATATCCATTTTCGGATCTGATCAAGAGACA
GGATGAGGATCGTTTCGCATGATTGAACAAGATGGATTGCACGCAGGTTCTCCGGCCGCTTGGGTGGAGA
GGCTATTCGGCTATGACTGGGCACAACAGACAATCGGCTGCTCTGATGCCGCCGTGTTCCGGCTGTCAGC
GCAGGGGCGCCCGGTTCTTTTTGTCAAGACCGACCTGTCCGGTGCCCTGAATGAACTGCAGGACGAGGCA
GCGCGGCTATCGTGGCTGGCCACGACGGGCGTTCCTTGCGCAGCTGTGCTCGACGTTGTCACTGAAGCGG
GAAGGGACTGGCTGCTATTGGGCGAAGTGCCGGGGCAGGATCTCCTGTCATCTCACCTTGCTCCTGCCGA
GAAAGTATCCATCATGGCTGATGCAATGCGGCGGCTGCATACGCTTGATCCGGCTACCTGCCCATTCGAC
CACCAAGCGAAACATCGCATCGAGCGAGCACGTACTCGGATGGAAGCCGGTCTTGTCGATCAGGATGATC
TGGACGAAGAGCATCAGGGGCTCGCGCCAGCCGAACTGTTCGCCAGGCTCAAGGCGCGCATGCCCGACGG
CGAGGATCTCGTCGTGACCCATGGCGATGCCTGCTTGCCGAATATCATGGTGGAAAATGGCCGCTTTTCT
GGATTCATCGACTGTGGCCGGCTGGGTGTGGCGGACCGCTATCAGGACATAGCGTTGGCTACCCGTGATA
TTGCTGAAGAGCTTGGCGGCGAATGGGCTGACCGCTTCCTCGTGCTTTACGGTATCGCCGCTCCCGATTC
GCAGCGCATCGCCTTCTATCGCCTTCTTGACGAGTTCTTCTGAGCGGGACTCTGGGGTTCGAAATGACCG
ACCAAGCGACGCCCAACCTGCCATCACGAGATTTCGATTCCACCGCCGCCTTCTATGAAAGGTTGGGCTT
CGGAATCGTTTTCCGGGACGCCGGCTGGATGATCCTCCAGCGCGGGGATCTCATGCTGGAGTTCTTCGCC
CACCCCAACTTGTTTATTGCAGCTTATAATGGTTACAAATAAAGCAATAGCATCACAAATTTCACAAATA
AAGCATTTTTTTCACTGCATTCTAGTTGTGGTTTGTCCAAACTCATCAATGTATCTTATCATGTCTGTAT
ACCGTCGACCTCTAGCTAGAGCTTGGCGTAATCATGGTCATAGCTGTTTCCTGTGTGAAATTGTTATCCG
CTCACAATTCCACACAACATACGAGCCGGAAGCATAAAGTGTAAAGCCTGGGGTGCCTAATGAGTGAGCT
AACTCACATTAATTGCGTTGCGCTCACTGCCCGCTTTCCAGTCGGGAAACCTGTCGTGCCAGCTGCATTA
ATGAATCGGCCAACGCGCGGGGAGAGGCGGTTTGCGTATTGGGCGCTCTTCCGCTTCCTCGCTCACTGAC
TCGCTGCGCTCGGTCGTTCGGCTGCGGCGAGCGGTATCAGCTCACTCAAAGGCGGTAATACGGTTATCCA
CAGAATCAGGGGATAACGCAGGAAAGAACATGTGAGCAAAAGGCCAGCAAAAGGCCAGGAACCGTAAAAA
GGCCGCGTTGCTGGCGTTTTTCCATAGGCTCCGCCCCCCTGACGAGCATCACAAAAATCGACGCTCAAGT
CAGAGGTGGCGAAACCCGACAGGACTATAAAGATACCAGGCGTTTCCCCCTGGAAGCTCCCTCGTGCGCT
CTCCTGTTCCGACCCTGCCGCTTACCGGATACCTGTCCGCCTTTCTCCCTTCGGGAAGCGTGGCGCTTTC
TCATAGCTCACGCTGTAGGTATCTCAGTTCGGTGTAGGTCGTTCGCTCCAAGCTGGGCTGTGTGCACGAA
CCCCCCGTTCAGCCCGACCGCTGCGCCTTATCCGGTAACTATCGTCTTGAGTCCAACCCGGTAAGACACG
ACTTATCGCCACTGGCAGCAGCCACTGGTAACAGGATTAGCAGAGCGAGGTATGTAGGCGGTGCTACAGA
GTTCTTGAAGTGGTGGCCTAACTACGGCTACACTAGAAGAACAGTATTTGGTATCTGCGCTCTGCTGAAG
CCAGTTACCTTCGGAAAAAGAGTTGGTAGCTCTTGATCCGGCAAACAAACCACCGCTGGTAGCGGTGGTT
TTTTTGTTTGCAAGCAGCAGATTACGCGCAGAAAAAAAGGATCTCAAGAAGATCCTTTGATCTTTTCTAC
GGGGTCTGACGCTCAGTGGAACGAAAACTCACGTTAAGGGATTTTGGTCATGAGATTATCAAAAAGGATC
TTCACCTAGATCCTTTTAAATTAAAAATGAAGTTTTAAATCAATCTAAAGTATATATGAGTAAACTTGGT
CTGACAGTTACCAATGCTTAATCAGTGAGGCACCTATCTCAGCGATCTGTCTATTTCGTTCATCCATAGT
TGCCTGACTCCCCGTCGTGTAGATAACTACGATACGGGAGGGCTTACCATCTGGCCCCAGTGCTGCAATG
ATACCGCGAGACCCACGCTCACCGGCTCCAGATTTATCAGCAATAAACCAGCCAGCCGGAAGGGCCGAGC
GCAGAAGTGGTCCTGCAACTTTATCCGCCTCCATCCAGTCTATTAATTGTTGCCGGGAAGCTAGAGTAAG
TAGTTCGCCAGTTAATAGTTTGCGCAACGTTGTTGCCATTGCTACAGGCATCGTGGTGTCACGCTCGTCG
TTTGGTATGGCTTCATTCAGCTCCGGTTCCCAACGATCAAGGCGAGTTACATGATCCCCCATGTTGTGCA
AAAAAGCGGTTAGCTCCTTCGGTCCTCCGATCGTTGTCAGAAGTAAGTTGGCCGCAGTGTTATCACTCAT
GGTTATGGCAGCACTGCATAATTCTCTTACTGTCATGCCATCCGTAAGATGCTTTTCTGTGACTGGTGAG
TACTCAACCAAGTCATTCTGAGAATAGTGTATGCGGCGACCGAGTTGCTCTTGCCCGGCGTCAATACGGG
ATAATACCGCGCCACATAGCAGAACTTTAAAAGTGCTCATCATTGGAAAACGTTCTTCGGGGCGAAAACT
CTCAAGGATCTTACCGCTGTTGAGATCCAGTTCGATGTAACCCACTCGTGCACCCAACTGATCTTCAGCA
TCTTTTACTTTCACCAGCGTTTCTGGGTGAGCAAAAACAGGAAGGCAAAATGCCGCAAAAAAGGGAATAA
GGGCGACACGGAAATGTTGAATACTCATACTCTTCCTTTTTCAATATTATTGAAGCATTTATCAGGGTTA
TTGTCTCATGAGCGGATACATATTTGAATGTATTTAGAAAAATAAACAAATAGGGGTTCCGCGCACATTT
CCCCGAAAAGTGCCACCTGACGTC
